>Addgene plasmid #129828 | pRDAX-325 C-Tag miRFP670[1] L10 {Esp3I(2x)} EBPF2 | addgene full sequence | sequence record 271392 | Addgene NGS Result
GCCTGCCTCCAGGCCTCAATATTGGCCATTAGCCATATTATTCATTGGTTATATAGCATAAATCAATATT
GGCTATTGGCCATTGCATACGTTGTATCTATATCATAATATGTACATTTATATTGGCTCATGTCCAATAT
GACCGCCATGTTGGCATTGATTATTGACTAGTTATTAATAGTAATCAATTACGGGGTCATTAGTTCATAG
CCCATATATGGAGTTCCGCGTTACATAACTTACGGTAAATGGCCCGCCTGGCTGACCGCCCAACGACCCC
CGCCCATTGACGTCAATAATGACGTATGTTCCCATAGTAACGCCAATAGGGACTTTCCATTGACGTCAAT
GGGTGGAGTATTTACGGTAAACTGCCCACTTGGCAGTACATCAAGTGTATCATATGCCAAGTCCGCCCCC
TATTGACGTCAATGACGGTAAATGGCCCGCCTGGCATTATGCCCAGTACATGACCTTACGGGACTTTCCT
ACTTGGCAGTACATCTACGTATTAGTCATCGCTATTACCATGGTGATGCGGTTTTGGCAGTACACCAATG
GGCGTGGATAGCGGTTTGACTCACGGGGATTTCCAAGTCTCCACCCCATTGACGTCAATGGGAGTTTGTT
TTGGCACCAAAATCAACGGGACTTTCCAAAATGTCGTAATAACCCCGCCCCGTTGACGCAAATGGGCGGT
AGGCGTGTACGGTGGGAGGTCTATATAAGCAGAGCTCGTTTAGTGAACCGTCAGATCACTAGAAGCTTTA
TTGCGGTAGTTTATCACAGTTAAATTGCTAACGCAGTCAGTGCTTCTGACACAACAGTCTCGAACTTAAG
CTGCAGAAGTTGGTCGTGAGGCACTGGGCAGGTAAGTATCAAGGTTACAAGACAGGTTTAAGGAGACCAA
TAGAAACTGGGCTTGTCGAGACAGAGAAGACTCTTGCGTTTCTGATAGGCACCTATTGGTCTTACTGACA
TCCACTTTGCCTTTCTCTCCACAGGTGTCCACTCCCAGGCCACCCGAGACGCCGAGGCACGCCGTCTCCG
GGAGCTCTGCCAGCGGTGGCAGCACCAGTGTGGCTGGGCATGCTAGCGGTTCTCCTGCCTTTGGCACCGC
TAGTCACTCCAACTGCGAGCACGAGGAGATCCATCTTGCTGGGAGTATCCAGCCTCACGGAGCCCTTCTG
GTCGTTAGCGAACACGATCACCGTGTGATTCAGGCAAGCGCGAATGCAGCCGAGTTCCTCAACCTGGGCA
GTGTGCTGGGAGTTCCCTTGGCCGAAATCGACGGAGATCTGCTGATCAAGATTCTGCCCCATCTCGATCC
GACAGCTGAAGGCATGCCAGTAGCAGTTAGGTGTCGCATTGGGAATCCGTCCACCGAGTATTGCGGTCTG
ATGCATAGGCCACCAGAAGGAGGGCTGATTATCGAGCTGGAAAGAGCGGGACCCTAAGAATTCAGATCCG
CCCCTCTCCCTCCCCCCCCCCTAACGTTACTGGCCGAAGCCGCTTGGAATAAGGCCGGTGTGCGTTTGTC
TATATGTTATTTTCCACCATATTGCCGTCTTTTGGCAATGTGAGGGCCCGGAAACCTGGCCCTGTCTTCT
TGACGAGCATTCCTAGGGGTCTTTCCCCTCTCGCCAAAGGAATGCAAGGTCTGTTGAATGTCGTGAAGGA
AGCAGTTCCTCTGGTAGCTTCTTGAAGACAAACAACGTCTGTAGCGACCCTTTGCAGGCAGCGGAACCCC
CCACCTGGCGACAGGTGCCTCTGCGGCCAAAAGCCACGTGTATAAGATACACCTGCAAAGGCGGCACAAC
CCCAGTGCCACGTTGTGAGTTGGATAGTTGTGGAAAGAGTCAAATGGCTCTCCTCAAGCGTATTCAACAA
GGGGCTGAAGGATGCCCAGAAGGTACCCCATTGTATGGGATCTGATCTGGGGCCTCGGTACACATGCTTT
ACATGTGTTTAGTCGAGGTTAAAAAAACGTCTAGGCCCCCCGAACCACGGGGACGTGGTTTTCCTTTGAA
AAACACGATGATAATATGGCCACAACCATGGTGAGCAAGGGCGAGGAGCTGTTCACCGGGGTGGTGCCCA
TCCTGGTCGAGCTGGACGGCGACGTAAACGGCCACAAGTTCAGCGTGAGGGGCGAGGGCGAGGGCGATGC
CACCAACGGCAAGCTGACCCTGAAGTTCATCTGCACCACCGGCAAGCTGCCCGTGCCCTGGCCCACCCTC
GTGACCACCCTGAGCCACGGCGTGCAGTGCTTCGCCCGCTACCCCGACCACATGAAGCAGCACGACTTCT
TCAAGTCCGCCATGCCCGAAGGCTACGTCCAGGAGCGCACCATCTTCTTCAAGGACGACGGCACCTACAA
GACCCGCGCCGAGGTGAAGTTCGAGGGCGACACCCTGGTGAACCGCATCGAGCTGAAGGGCGTCGACTTC
AAGGAGGACGGCAACATCCTGGGGCACAAGCTGGAGTACAACTTCAACAGCCACAACATCTATATCATGG
CCGTCAAGCAGAAGAACGGCATCAAGGTGAACTTCAAGATCCGCCACAACGTGGAGGACGGCAGCGTGCA
GCTCGCCGACCACTACCAGCAGAACACCCCCATCGGCGACGGCCCCGTGCTGCTGCCCGACAGCCACTAC
CTGAGCACCCAGTCCGTGCTGAGCAAAGACCCCAACGAGAAGCGCGATCACATGGTCCTGCTGGAGTTCC
GCACCGCCGCCGGGATCACTCTCGGCATGGACGAGCTGTACAAGTAAACCGGTGCTCGAGGTACCGATGA
ATAGCTAAGGTCGAGGCCGCAGGTAAGTATCAAGGTTACAAGACAGGTTTAAGGAGACCAATAGAAACTG
GGCTTGTCGAGACAGAGAAGACTCTTGCGTTTCTGATAGGCACCTATTGGTCTTACTGACATCCACTTTG
CCTTTCTCTCCACAGGTGTCGACAATCAACCTCTGGATTACAAAATTTGTGAAAGATTGACTGGTATTCT
TAACTATGTTGCTCCTTTTACGCTATGTGGATACGCTGCTTTAATGCCTTTGTATCATGCTATTGCTTCC
CGTATGGCTTTCATTTTCTCCTCCTTGTATAAATCCTGGTTGCTGTCTCTTTATGAGGAGTTGTGGCCCG
TTGTCAGGCAACGTGGCGTGGTGTGCACTGTGTTTGCTGACGCAACCCCCACTGGTTGGGGCATTGCCAC
CACCTGTCAGCTCCTTTCCGGGACTTTCGCTTTCCCCCTCCCTATTGCCACGGCGGAACTCATCGCCGCC
TGCCTTGCCCGCTGCTGGACAGGGGCTCGGCTGTTGGGCACTGACAATTCCGTGGTGTTGTCGGGGAAGC
TGACGTCCTTTCCATGGCTGCTCGCCTGTGTTGCCACCTGGATTCTGCGCGGGACGTCCTTCTGCTACGT
CCCTTCGGCCCTCAATCCAGCGGACCTTCCTTCCCGCGGCCTGCTGCCGGCTCTGCGGCCTCTTCCGCGT
CTTCGCCTTCGCCCTCAGACGAGTCGGATCTCCCTTTGGGCCGCCTCCCCGCCTGGAATTCGAGCTCGGT
ACGATCAGCCTCGACTGTGCCTTCTAGTTGCCAGCCATCTGTTGTTTGCCCCTCCCCCGTGCCTTCCTTG
ACCCTGGAAGGTGCCACTCCCACTGTCCTTTCCTAATAAAATGAGGAAATTGCATCGCATTGTCTGAGTA
GGTGTCATTCTATTCTGGGGGGTGGGGTGGGGCAGGACAGCAAGGGGGAGGATTGGGAAGACAATAGCCC
AGCTTTTGTTCCCTTTAGTGAGGGTTAATTGCGCGCTTGGCGTAATCATGGTCATAGCTGTTTCCTGTGT
GAAATTGTTATCCGCTAATTCACTCCTCAGGTGCAGGCTGCCTATCAGAAGGTGGTGGCTGGTGTGGCCA
ATGCCCTGGCTCACAAATACCACTGAGATCTTTTTCCCTCTGCCAAAAATTATGGGGACATCATGAAGCC
CCTTGAGCATCTGACTTCTGGCTAATAAAGGAAATTTATTTTCATTGCAATAGTGTGTTGGAATTTTTTG
TGTCTCTCACTCGGAAGGACATATGGGAGGGCAAATCATTTAAAACATCAGAATGAGTATTTGGTTTAGA
GTTTGGCAACATATGCCCATATGCTGGCTGCCATGAACAAAGGTTGGCTATAAAGAGGTCATCAGTATAT
GAAACAGCCCCCTGCTGTCCATTCCTTATTCCATAGAAAAGCCTTGACTTGAGGTTAGATTTTTTTTATA
TTTTGTTTTGTGTTATTTTTTTCTTTAACATCCCTAAAATTTTCCTTACATGTTTTACTAGCCAGATTTT
TCCTCCTCTCCTGACTACTCCCAGTCATAGCTGTCCCTCTTCTCTTATGGAGATCGGCCGGCCGCCGGCG
TCGACGCGCGCGGCCGCGGCGCGCCGTTGCTGGCGTTTTTCCATAGGCTCCGCCCCCCTGACGAGCATCA
CAAAAATCGACGCTCAAGTCAGAGGTGGCGAAACCCGACAGGACTATAAAGATACCAGGCGTTTCCCCCT
GGAAGCTCCCTCGTGCGCTCTCCTGTTCCGACCCTGCCGCTTACCGGATACCTGTCCGCCTTTCTCCCTT
CGGGAAGCGTGGCGCTTTCTCATAGCTCACGCTGTAGGTATCTCAGTTCGGTGTAGGTCGTTCGCTCCAA
GCTGGGCTGTGTGCACGAACCCCCCGTTCAGCCCGACCGCTGCGCCTTATCCGGTAACTATCGTCTTGAG
TCCAACCCGGTAAGACACGACTTATCGCCACTGGCAGCAGCCACTGGTAACAGGATTAGCAGAGCGAGGT
ATGTAGGCGGTGCTACAGAGTTCTTGAAGTGGTGGCCTAACTACGGCTACACTAGAAGAACAGTATTTGG
TATCTGCGCTCTGCTGAAGCCAGTTACCTTCGGAAAAAGAGTTGGTAGCTCTTGATCCGGCAAACAAACC
ACCGCTGGTAGCGGTGGTTTTTTTGTTTGCAAGCAGCAGATTACGCGCAGAAAAAAAGGATCTCAAGAAG
ATCCTTTGATCTTTTCTACGGGGTCTGACGCTCAGTGGAACGAAAACTCACGTTAAGGGATTTTGGTCAT
GAGATTATCAAAAAGGATCTTCACCTAGATCCTTTTAAATTAAAAATGAAGTTTTAAATCAATCTAAAGT
ATATATGAGTAAACTTGGTCTGACAGTTACCAATGCTTAATCAGTGAGGCACCTATCTCAGCGATCTGTC
TATTTCGTTCATCCATAGTTGCCTGACTCCCCGTCGTGTAGATAACTACGATACGGGAGGGCTTACCATC
TGGCCCCAGTGCTGCAATGATACCGCGAGACCCACGCTCACCGGCTCCAGATTTATCAGCAATAAACCAG
CCAGCCGGAAGGGCCGAGCGCAGAAGTGGTCCTGCAACTTTATCCGCCTCCATCCAGTCTATTAATTGTT
GCCGGGAAGCTAGAGTAAGTAGTTCGCCAGTTAATAGTTTGCGCAACGTTGTTGCCATTGCTACAGGCAT
CGTGGTGTCACGCTCGTCGTTTGGTATGGCTTCATTCAGCTCCGGTTCCCAACGATCAAGGCGAGTTACA
TGATCCCCCATGTTGTGCAAAAAAGCGGTTAGCTCCTTCGGTCCTCCGATCGTTGTCAGAAGTAAGTTGG
CCGCAGTGTTATCACTCATGGTTATGGCAGCACTGCATAATTCTCTTACTGTCATGCCATCCGTAAGATG
CTTTTCTGTGACTGGTGAGTACTCAACCAAGTCATTCTGAGAATAGTGTATGCGGCGACCGAGTTGCTCT
TGCCCGGCGTCAATACGGGATAATACCGCGCCACATAGCAGAACTTTAAAAGTGCTCATCATTGGAAAAC
GTTCTTCGGGGCGAAAACTCTCAAGGATCTTACCGCTGTTGAGATCCAGTTCGATGTAACCCACTCGTGC
ACCCAACTGATCTTCAGCATCTTTTACTTTCACCAGCGTTTCTGGGTGAGCAAAAACAGGAAGGCAAAAT
GCCGCAAAAAAGGGAATAAGGGCGACACGGAAATGTTGAATACTCATACTCTTCCTTTTTCAATATTATT
GAAGCATTTATCAGGGTTATTGTCTCATGAGCGGATACATATTTGAATGTATTTAGAAAAATAAACAAAT
AGGGGTTCCGCGCACATTTCCCCGAAAAGTGCCACCTGACGTCTAAGAAACCATTATTATCATGACATTA
ACCTATAAAAATAGGCGTATCACGAGGCCCTTTCGTCTACGCGCGCGCCGGCGGCGCGCCGTCGACGGCC
GGCCGCGGCCGC
Features (pLannotate 1.2.2; 16 found; start..end, strand, type, name):
    155..532     +  enhancer       CMV enhancer: human cytomegalovirus immediate early enhancer
    534..733     +  promoter       CMV promoter: human cytomegalovirus (CMV) immediate early promoter
    872..1004    +  intron         chimeric intron: chimera between introns from human β-globin and immunoglobulin heavy chain genes
   1080..1454    +  CDS            miRFP670 (fragment): miRFP670 is a basic (constitutively fluorescent) near ir fluorescent protein published in 2016, derived from Rhodopseudomonas palustris. It has low acid sensitivity. It requires the cofactor biliverdin for fluorescence.
   1471..2057    +  misc_feature   IRES2: internal ribosome entry site (IRES) of the encephalomyocarditis virus (EMCV)
   2058..2777    +  CDS            EBFP2: enhanced blue variant of GFP (Ai et al., 2007) mammalian codon-optimized
   2823..2955    +  intron         chimeric intron: chimera between introns from human β-globin and immunoglobulin heavy chain genes
   2964..3552    +  misc_feature   WPRE: woodchuck hepatitis virus posttranscriptional regulatory element
   3556..3572    +  misc_feature   MCS (fragment): pUC18/19 multiple cloning site
   3585..3696    +  polyA_signal   bGH poly(A) signal: bovine growth hormone polyadenylation signal
   3792..3810    -  promoter       T3 promoter: promoter for bacteriophage T3 RNA polymerase
   3869..3943    +  CDS            HBB (fragment): HBB_PONPY - Experimental evidence at transcript level: Swiss-Prot protein existence level 2. Involved in oxygen transport from the lung to the various peripheral tissues. From Pongo pygmaeus (Bornean orangutan).
   4014..4069    +  polyA_signal   β-globin poly(A) signal: rabbit β-globin polyadenylation signal (Gil and Proudfoot, 1987)
   4448..5036    -  rep_origin     ori: high-copy-number ColE1/pMB1/pBR322/pUC origin of replication
   5207..6067    -  CDS            AmpR: β-lactamase; bla; confers resistance to ampicillin, carbenicillin, and related antibiotics
   6068..6172    -  promoter       AmpR promoter: bla
