[The description below was written by a language model from this plasmid's Addgene catalogue record and pLannotate feature annotations shown in this document.]
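Description:
pRDAX-325 C-Tag miRFP670[1] L10 {Esp3I(2x)} EBPF2 is a custom-built mammalian expression plasmid of about 6.3 kb, deposited as a vector for protein–protein interaction assays based on bimolecular or trimolecular fluorescence complementation (BiFC/TriFC). It is maintained in E. coli at high copy through a ColE1/pUC-type origin and selected with ampicillin via the β-lactamase gene and its own promoter.

The mammalian expression unit is driven by the CMV immediate-early enhancer and promoter, followed by a chimeric β-globin/immunoglobulin intron that promotes efficient processing of the transcript. Downstream lies a partial coding sequence of miRFP670, a near-infrared fluorescent protein derived from a Rhodopseudomonas palustris bacteriophytochrome that needs biliverdin as cofactor. The catalogue lists mouse as the insert species, which does not match this annotation. The plasmid name suggests that this is split fragment "1" of miRFP670, intended as a C-terminal tag joined through a linker (L10), and that a pair of Esp3I type IIS sites serves as the entry point for cloning a protein of interest. These sites and the linker are not annotated in the feature table, so their exact placement is not stated. When the tagged protein associates with a partner carrying the complementary fragment, fluorescence would be reconstituted.

An EMCV IRES2 element follows the fragment and drives translation of EBFP2 from the same transcript, giving a blue fluorescent marker of transfected, expressing cells that is independent of complementation. The 3′ region contains a second chimeric intron, a WPRE to enhance transcript expression, and a bGH polyadenylation signal. A T3 promoter, a β-globin fragment and a rabbit β-globin poly(A) signal sit further downstream.
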