Addgene plasmid #129828: pRDAX-325 C-Tag miRFP670[1] L10 {Esp3I(2x)} EBPF2
Purpose: PPI (BiFC/TriFC) assay vector
Depositing lab: Gary Lewin. Depositing organization: Max-Delbrueck-Centrum fuer Molekulare Medizin (MDC).
Backbone
  Vector backbone: custom built
  Vector type: Mammalian Expression
Growth in bacteria
  Bacterial resistance: Ampicillin, 100 μg/mL
  Growth temperature: 37°C
  Growth strain: DH5alpha
  Copy number: High Copy
Gene/Insert
  Gene/Insert name: miRFP670
  Species: M. musculus (mouse)
  Cloning method: Restriction Enzyme; 5′ cloning site unknown (unknown if destroyed); 3′ cloning site unknown (unknown if destroyed)
Terms and licenses: Academic/Nonprofit Terms; Industry Terms: Not Available to Industry
How to cite: pRDAX-325 C-Tag miRFP670[1] L10 {Esp3I(2x)} EBPF2 was a gift from Gary Lewin (Addgene plasmid # 129828 ; http://n2t.net/addgene:129828 ; RRID:Addgene_129828)
